Addgene plasmid #172091: EIF2B3-C424G
Purpose: In vitro transcription for rescue experiments
Depositing lab: Cheol-Hee Kim. Depositing organization: Chungnam National University. Publication: Eif2b3 mutants recapitulate phenotypes of vanishing white matter disease and validate novel disease alleles in zebrafish. Lee YR, Kim SH, Ben-Mahmoud A, Kim OH, Choi TI, Lee KH, Ku B, Eum J, Kee Y, Lee S, Cha J, Won D, Lee ST, Choi JR, Lee JS, Kim HD, Kim HG, Bonkowsky JL, Kang HC, Kim CH. Hum Mol Genet. 2021 Apr 27;30(5):331-342. doi: 10.1093/hmg/ddab033. PubMed 33517449.
Backbone
  Vector backbone: pCS2+
  Backbone size w/o insert (bp): 4000
  Vector type: Mammalian Expression
Growth in bacteria
  Bacterial resistance: Ampicillin, 100 μg/mL
  Growth temperature: 37°C
  Growth strain: DH5alpha
  Copy number: High Copy
Gene/Insert
  Gene/Insert name: EIF2B3
  Species: H. sapiens (human)
  Insert size (bp): 1400
  Mutation: c.1270T>G
  Entrez Gene: EIF2B3 (a.k.a. EIF-2B, EIF2Bgamma)
  Promoter: CMV
  Cloning method: Restriction Enzyme; 5′ cloning site ClaI (unknown if destroyed); 3′ cloning site XbaI (unknown if destroyed)
  Sequencing primers: 5′ SP6; 3′ T3
Terms and licenses: Academic/Nonprofit Terms; Industry Terms: Not Available to Industry
How to cite: EIF2B3-C424G was a gift from Cheol-Hee Kim (Addgene plasmid # 172091 ; http://n2t.net/addgene:172091 ; RRID:Addgene_172091)
