[The description below was written by a language model from this plasmid's Addgene catalogue record and pLannotate feature annotations shown in this document.]
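Description:
EIF2B3-C424G is a pCS2+-based plasmid carrying the human EIF2B3 coding sequence, which encodes the gamma subunit of the eIF2B guanine nucleotide exchange factor that recycles eIF2-GDP to eIF2-GTP during translation initiation. The insert of about 1.4 kb carries the c.1270T>G substitution, which the construct name indicates corresponds to a Cys424-to-Gly change. It was cloned between ClaI and XbaI sites. In the 5.5 kb sequenced record the open reading frame is annotated as two adjoining EIF2B3 fragments rather than one continuous match. This probably reflects how the annotation tool aligned the sequence, but the record does not explain it.

The insert lies downstream of two promoters in tandem: the simian CMV IE94 enhancer/promoter, which drives expression in vertebrate cells, and a bacteriophage SP6 promoter, which allows sense-strand RNA to be made in vitro. An SV40 polyadenylation signal follows the coding region, so SP6 run-off transcripts and cell-derived transcripts both carry a poly(A) signal. T7 (partial) and T3 promoters sit on the opposite strand downstream of the insert. The plasmid is propagated in E. coli through a high-copy ColE1/pUC-type origin and selected with ampicillin via the β-lactamase gene. It also carries an f1 origin and remnants of lac regulatory, lacI and lacZα sequences from the parental backbone.

The stated purpose is in vitro transcription of mRNA for rescue experiments. The associated publication concerns zebrafish eif2b3 mutants that model vanishing white matter disease, which suggests that the variant mRNA is used to test whether this candidate patient allele retains function.
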