Features (pLannotate 1.2.2; 16 found; start..end, strand, type, name):
      1..978     +  promoter       CMV IE94 promoter: enhancer/promoter region of simian cytomegalovirus major immediate early transcription unit IE94
   1013..1031    +  promoter       SP6 promoter: promoter for bacteriophage SP6 RNA polymerase
   1105..2295    +  CDS            EIF2B3 (fragment): EI2BG_HUMAN - Experimental evidence at protein level: Swiss-Prot protein existence level 1. Catalyzes the exchange of eukaryotic initiation factor 2- bound GDP for GTP. From Homo sapiens (Human).
   2291..2458    +  CDS            EIF2B3 (fragment): EI2BG_HUMAN - Experimental evidence at protein level: Swiss-Prot protein existence level 1. Catalyzes the exchange of eukaryotic initiation factor 2- bound GDP for GTP. From Homo sapiens (Human).
   2523..2540    -  promoter       T7 promoter (fragment): promoter for bacteriophage T7 RNA polymerase
   2545..2679    -  polyA_signal   SV40 poly(A) signal: SV40 polyadenylation signal
   2792..2810    -  promoter       T3 promoter: promoter for bacteriophage T3 RNA polymerase
   2855..2871    -  protein_bind   lac operator: The lac repressor binds to the lac operator to inhibit transcription in E. coli. This inhibition can be relieved by adding lactose or isopropyl-β-D-thiogalactopyranoside (IPTG). lac repressor encoded by lacI
   2879..2909    -  promoter       lac promoter: promoter for the E. coli lac operon
   2924..2945    -  protein_bind   CAP binding site: CAP binding activates transcription in the presence of cAMP. E. coli catabolite activator protein
   2958..3050    -  CDS            lacI (fragment): lac repressor; lacI; The lac repressor binds to the lac operator to inhibit transcription in E. coli. This inhibition can be relieved by adding lactose or isopropyl-β-D-thiogalactopyranoside (IPTG).
   3233..3821    -  rep_origin     ori: high-copy-number ColE1/pMB1/pBR322/pUC origin of replication
   3992..4852    -  CDS            AmpR: β-lactamase; bla; confers resistance to ampicillin, carbenicillin, and related antibiotics
   4853..4957    -  promoter       AmpR promoter: bla
   5010..5438    -  rep_origin     f1 ori (sequence partly withheld): f1 bacteriophage origin of replication; arrow indicates direction of (+) strand synthesis
   5443..5509    -  CDS            lacZα (fragment): LacZα fragment of β-galactosidase; lacZ fragment
>Addgene plasmid #172091 | EIF2B3-C424G | addgene full sequence | sequence record 337908 | Addgene NGS Result
GCCAATTCAATATGGCGTATATGGACTCATGCCAATTCAATATGGTGGATCTGGACCTGTGCCAATTCAA
TATGGCGTATATGGACTCGTGCCAATTCAATATGGTGGATCTGGACCCCAGCCAATTCAATATGGCGGAC
TTGGCACCATGCCAATTCAATATGGCGGACCTGGCACTGTGCCAACTGGGGAGGGGTCTACTTGGCACGG
TGCCAAGTTTGAGGAGGGGTCTTGGCCCTGTGCCAAGTCCGCCATATTGAATTGGCATGGTGCCAATAAT
GGCGGCCATATTGGCTATATGCCAGGATCAATATATAGGCAATATCCAATATGGCCCTATGCCAATATGG
CTATTGGCCAGGTTCAATACTATGTATTGGCCCTATGCCATATAGTATTCCATATATGGGTTTTCCTATT
GACGTAGATAGCCCCTCCCAATGGGCGGTCCCATATACCATATATGGGGCTTCCTAATACCGCCCATAGC
CACTCCCCCATTGACGTCAATGGTCTCTATATATGGTCTTTCCTATTGACGTCATATGGGCGGTCCTATT
GACGTATATGGCGCCTCCCCCATTGACGTCAATTACGGTAAATGGCCCGCCTGGCTCAATGCCCATTGAC
GTCAATAGGACCACCCACCATTGACGTCAATGGGATGGCTCATTGCCCATTCATATCCGTTCTCACGCCC
CCTATTGACGTCAATGACGGTAAATGGCCCACTTGGCAGTACATCAATATCTATTAATAGTAACTTGGCA
AGTACATTACTATTGGAAGTACGCCAGGGTACATTGGCAGTACTCCCATTGACGTCAATGGCGGTAAATG
GCCCGCGATGGCTGCCAAGTACATCCCCATTGACGTCAATGGGGAGGGGCAATGACGCAAATGGGCGTTC
CATTGACGTAAATGGGCGGTAGGCGTGCCTAATGGGAGGTCTATATAAGCAATGCTCGTTTAGGGAACCG
CCATTCTGCCTGGGGACGTCGGAGCAAGCTTGATTTAGGTGACACTATAGAATACAAGCTACTTGTTCTT
TTTGCAGGATCCCATCGATGGCCGCACACAAGCTGGCTGACCCGGTTTGTAAAAATGGAATTTCAAGCAG
TAGTGATGGCAGTAGGTGGAGGATCTCGGATGACAGACCTAACTTCCAGCATTCCCAAACCTCTGCTTCC
AGTTGGGAACAAACCTTTAATTTGGTACCCATTGAACCTGCTTGAGCGTGTTGGATTTGAAGAAGTCATT
GTGGTTACAACCAGGGATGTTCAAAAGGCTCTATGTGCAGAATTCAAGATGAAAATGAAGCCAGATATTG
TGTGTATTCCTGATGATGCTGACATGGGAACTGCAGATTCTTTGCGCTACATATATCCAAAACTTAAGAC
AGATGTGCTGGTGCTGAGCTGTGATCTGATAACAGACGTTGCCTTACATGAGGTTGTGGACCTGTTTAGA
GCTTATGATGCATCACTTGCTATGTTGATGAGAAAAGGCCAAGATAGCATAGAACCTGTTCCCGGTCAAA
AGGGGAAAAAAAAAGCAGTGGAGCAGCGTGACTTCATTGGAGTGGACAGCACAGGAAAGAGGCTGCTCTT
CATGGCTAATGAAGCAGACTTGGATGAAGAGCTGGTCATTAAGGGATCCATCCTACAGAAGCATCCTAGA
ATACGTTTCCACACGGGTCTTGTGGATGCCCACCTCTACTGTTTGAAAAAATACATCGTGGACTTCCTAA
TGGAAAATGGGTCAATAACTTCTATCCGGAGTGAACTGATTCCATATTTAGTGAGAAAACAGTTTTCCTC
AGCTTCCTCACAACAGGGACAAGAAGAAAAAGAGGAGGATCTAAAGAAAAAGGAGCTGAAGTCCTTAGAT
ATCTACAGTTTTATAAAAGAAGCCAATACACTGAACCTGGCTCCCTATGATGCCTGCTGGAATGCCTGTC
GAGGAGACAGGTGGGAAGACTTGTCCAGATCACAGGTGCGCTGCTATGTCCACATCATGAAAGAGGGGCT
CTGCTCTCGAGTGAGCACACTGGGACTCTACATGGAAGCAAACAGACAGGTGCCCAAATTGCTGTCTGCT
CTCTGTCCAGAAGAACCACCAGTCCATTCGTCAGCCCAGATTGTCAGCAAACACCTGGTTGGAGTTGACA
GCCTCATTGGGCCAGAGACACAGATTGGAGAGAAGTCATCCATTAAGCGCTCAGTCATTGGCTCATCCTG
TCTCATAAAAGATAGAGTGACTATTACCAATTGCCTTCTCATGAACTCAGTCACTGGAGGAAGGAAGCAA
TATCCAAGGCAGTGTCATCTGCAACAATGCTGTGATCGAGAAGGGTGCAGACATCAAGGACTGCTTGATT
GGAAGTGGCCAGAGGATTGAAGCCAAAGCTAAACGAGTGAATGAGGTGATCGTGGGGAATGACCAGCTCA
TGGAGATCTGAGTTCTGAGCAAGTCAGACTCCTTCCTTTTGGCCTCCAAAGCCACAGATGTTGGCTCTAG
AACTATAGTGAGTCGTATTACGTAGATCCAGACATGATAAGATACATTGATGAGTTTGGACAAACCACAA
CTAGAATGCAGTGAAAAAAATGCTTTATTTGTGAAATTTGTGATGCTATTGCTTTATTTGTAACCATTAT
AAGCTGCAATAAACAAGTTAACAACAACAATTGCATTCATTTTATGTTTCAGGTTCAGGGGGAGGTGTGG
GAGGTTTTTTAATTCGCGGCCGCGGCGCCAATGCATTGGGCCCGGTACCCAGCTTTTGTTCCCTTTAGTG
AGGGTTAATTGCGCGCTTGGCGTAATCATGGTCATAGCTGTTTCCTGTGTGAAATTGTTATCCGCTCACA
ATTCCACACAACATACGAGCCGGGAGCATAAAGTGTAAAGCCTGGGGTGCCTAATGAGTGAGCTAACTCA
CATTAATTGCGTTGCGCTCACTGCCCGCTTTCCAGTCGGGAAACCTGTCGTGCCAGCTGCATTAATGAAT
CGGCCAACGCGCGGGGAGAGGCGGTTTGCGTATTGGGCGCTCTTCCGCTTCCTCGCTCACTGACTCGCTG
CGCTCGGTCGTTCGGCTGCGGCGAGCGGTATCAGCTCACTCAAAGGCGGTAATACGGTTATCCACAGAAT
CAGGGGATAACGCAGGAAAGAACATGTGAGCAAAAGGCCAGCAAAAGGCCAGGAACCGTAAAAAGGCCGC
GTTGCTGGCGTTTTTCCATAGGCTCCGCCCCCCTGACGAGCATCACAAAAATCGACGCTCAAGTCAGAGG
TGGCGAAACCCGACAGGACTATAAAGATACCAGGCGTTTCCCCCTGGAAGCTCCCTCGTGCGCTCTCCTG
TTCCGACCCTGCCGCTTACCGGATACCTGTCCGCCTTTCTCCCTTCGGGAAGCGTGGCGCTTTCTCATAG
CTCACGCTGTAGGTATCTCAGTTCGGTGTAGGTCGTTCGCTCCAAGCTGGGCTGTGTGCACGAACCCCCC
GTTCAGCCCGACCGCTGCGCCTTATCCGGTAACTATCGTCTTGAGTCCAACCCGGTAAGACACGACTTAT
CGCCACTGGCAGCAGCCACTGGTAACAGGATTAGCAGAGCGAGGTATGTAGGCGGTGCTACAGAGTTCTT
GAAGTGGTGGCCTAACTACGGCTACACTAGAAGAACAGTATTTGGTATCTGCGCTCTGCTGAAGCCAGTT
ACCTTCGGAAAAAGAGTTGGTAGCTCTTGATCCGGCAAACAAACCACCGCTGGTAGCGGTGGTTTTTTTG
TTTGCAAGCAGCAGATTACGCGCAGAAAAAAAGGATCTCAAGAAGATCCTTTGATCTTTTCTACGGGGTC
TGACGCTCAGTGGAACGAAAACTCACGTTAAGGGATTTTGGTCATGAGATTATCAAAAAGGATCTTCACC
TAGATCCTTTTAAATTAAAAATGAAGTTTTAAATCAATCTAAAGTATATATGAGTAAACTTGGTCTGACA
GTTACCAATGCTTAATCAGTGAGGCACCTATCTCAGCGATCTGTCTATTTCGTTCATCCATAGTTGCCTG
ACTCCCCGTCGTGTAGATAACTACGATACGGGAGGGCTTACCATCTGGCCCCAGTGCTGCAATGATACCG
CGAGACCCACGCTCACCGGCTCCAGATTTATCAGCAATAAACCAGCCAGCCGGAAGGGCCGAGCGCAGAA
GTGGTCCTGCAACTTTATCCGCCTCCATCCAGTCTATTAATTGTTGCCGGGAAGCTAGAGTAAGTAGTTC
GCCAGTTAATAGTTTGCGCAACGTTGTTGCCATTGCTACAGGCATCGTGGTGTCACGCTCGTCGTTTGGT
ATGGCTTCATTCAGCTCCGGTTCCCAACGATCAAGGCGAGTTACATGATCCCCCATGTTGTGCAAAAAAG
CGGTTAGCTCCTTCGGTCCTCCGATCGTTGTCAGAAGTAAGTTGGCCGCAGTGTTATCACTCATGGTTAT
GGCAGCACTGCATAATTCTCTTACTGTCATGCCATCCGTAAGATGCTTTTCTGTGACTGGTGAGTACTCA
ACCAAGTCATTCTGAGAATAGTGTATGCGGCGACCGAGTTGCTCTTGCCCGGCGTCAATACGGGATAATA
CCGCGCCACATAGCAGAACTTTAAAAGTGCTCATCATTGGAAAACGTTCTTCGGGGCGAAAACTCTCAAG
GATCTTACCGCTGTTGAGATCCAGTTCGATGTAACCCACTCGTGCACCCAACTGATCTTCAGCATCTTTT
ACTTTCACCAGCGTTTCTGGGTGAGCAAAAACAGGAAGGCAAAATGCCGCAAAAAAGGGAATAAGGGCGA
CACGGAAATGTTGAATACTCATACTCTTCCTTTTTCAATATTATTGAAGCATTTATCAGGGTTATTGTCT
CATGAGCGGATACATATTTGAATGTATTTAGAAAAATAAACAAATAGGGGTTCCGCGCACATTTCCCCGA
AAAGTGCCACCTAAATTGTAAGCGTTAATATTTTGTTAAAATTCGCGTTAAATTTTTGTTAAATCAGCTC
ATTTTTTAACCAATAGGCCGAAATCGGCAAAATCCCTTATAAATCAAAAGAATAGACCGAGATAGGGT
[37 nt withheld, positions 5109-5145]
AAAGAACGTGGACTCCAACGTCAAAGG
[49 nt withheld, positions 5173-5221]
T
[91 nt withheld, positions 5223-5313]
G
[124 nt withheld, positions 5315-5438]
CCCATTCGCCATTCAGGCTGCGCAACTGTTGGGAAGGGCGATCGGTGCGGGCCTCTTCGCTATTACGCCA
GTCGACC
