>Addgene plasmid #172091 | EIF2B3-C424G | depositor full sequence | sequence record 333678 | Full Sequence
ATGGAATTTCAAGCAGTAGTGATGGCAGTAGGTGGAGGATCTCGGATGACAGACCTAACTTCCAGCATTC
CCAAACCTCTGCTTCCAGTTGGGAACAAACCTTTAATTTGGTACCCATTGAACCTGCTTGAGCGTGTTGG
ATTTGAAGAAGTCATTGTGGTTACAACCAGGGATGTTCAAAAGGCTCTATGTGCAGAATTCAAGATGAAA
ATGAAGCCAGATATTGTGTGTATTCCTGATGATGCTGACATGGGAACTGCAGATTCTTTGCGCTACATAT
ATCCAAAACTTAAGACAGATGTGCTGGTGCTGAGCTGTGATCTGATAACAGACGTTGCCTTACATGAGGT
TGTGGACCTGTTTAGAGCTTATGATGCATCACTTGCTATGTTGATGAGAAAAGGCCAAGATAGCATAGAA
CCTGTTCCCGGTCAAAAGGGGAAAAAAAAAGCAGTGGAGCAGCGTGACTTCATTGGAGTGGACAGCACAG
GAAAGAGGCTGCTCTTCATGGCTAATGAAGCAGACTTGGATGAAGAGCTGGTCATTAAGGGATCCATCCT
ACAGAAGCATCCTAGAATACGTTTCCACACGGGTCTTGTGGATGCCCACCTCTACTGTTTGAAAAAATAC
ATCGTGGACTTCCTAATGGAAAATGGGTCAATAACTTCTATCCGGAGTGAACTGATTCCATATTTAGTGA
GAAAACAGTTTTCCTCAGCTTCCTCACAACAGGGACAAGAAGAAAAAGAGGAGGATCTAAAGAAAAAGGA
GCTGAAGTCCTTAGATATCTACAGTTTTATAAAAGAAGCCAATACACTGAACCTGGCTCCCTATGATGCC
TGCTGGAATGCCTGTCGAGGAGACAGGTGGGAAGACTTGTCCAGATCACAGGTGCGCTGCTATGTCCACA
TCATGAAAGAGGGGCTCTGCTCTCGAGTGAGCACACTGGGACTCTACATGGAAGCAAACAGACAGGTGCC
CAAATTGCTGTCTGCTCTCTGTCCAGAAGAACCACCAGTCCATTCGTCAGCCCAGATTGTCAGCAAACAC
CTGGTTGGAGTTGACAGCCTCATTGGGCCAGAGACACAGATTGGAGAGAAGTCATCCATTAAGCGCTCAG
TCATTGGCTCATCCTGTCTCATAAAAGATAGAGTGACTATTACCAATTGCCTTCTCATGAACTCAGTCAC
TGTGGAGGAAGGAAGCAATATCCAAGGCAGTGTCATCTGCAACAATGCTGTGATCGAGAAGGGTGCAGAC
ATCAAGGACGGCTTGATTGGAAGTGGCCAGAGGATTGAAGCCAAAGCTAAACGAGTGAATGAGGTGATCG
TGGGGAATGACCAGCTCATGGAGATCTGA
